>Addgene plasmid #162988 | pAT9679-sgRNA-BFP | addgene full sequence | sequence record 322132 | Addgene NGS Result
CATTTCCCCGAAAAGTGCCACCTGACGTCCAGCAGAGATCCACTTTGGCGCCGAGGGCCTATTTCCCATG
ATTCCTTCATATTTGCATATACGATACAAGGCTGTTAGAGAGATAATTGGAATTAATTTGACTGTAAACA
CAAAGATATTAGTACAAAATACGTGACGTAGAAAGTAATAATTTCTTGGGTAGTTTGCAGTTTTAAAATT
ATGTTTTAAAATGGACTATCATATGCTTACCGTAACTTGAAAGTATTTCGATTTCTTGGCTTTATATATC
TTGTGGAAAGGACGAAACACCGGGTCTTCGTAGTCAAAAGCCTCCGGTCGGAGGCTTTTGACTTGGCTGA
GGAGTGCCATTAAGCACCGGTGGAGTGACGACCTTCAGCACGTTCGTACTGTTCAACGATGGTGTAATCT
TCGTTGTGGGAGGTGATGTCCAGTTTGATGTCGGTTTTGTAAGCACCCGGCAGCTGAACCGGTTTTTTAG
CCATGTAGGTGGTTTTAACTTCAGCGTCGTAGTGACCACCGTCTTTCAGTTTCAGACGCATTTTGATTTC
ACCTTTCAGAGCACCATCTTCCGGGTACATACGTTCGGTGGAAGCTTCCCAACCCATGGTTTTTTTCTGC
ATAACCGGACCGTCGGACGGGAAGTTGGTACCACGCAGTTTAACTTTGTAGATGAACTCACCGTCTTGCA
GGGAGGAGTCCTGGGTAACGGTAACAACACCACCATCTTCGAAGTTCATAACACGTTCCCATTTGAAACC
TTCCGGGAAGGACAGTTTCAGGTAGTCCGGGATGTCAGCCGGGTGTTTAACGTAAGCTTTGGAACCGTAC
TGGAACTGCGGGGACAGGATGTCCCAAGCGAACGGCAGCGGACCACCTTTGGTAACTTTCAGTTTAGCGG
TCTGGGTACCTTCGTACGGACGACCTTCACCTTCACCTTCGATTTCGAACTCGTGACCGTTAACGGAACC
TTCCATACGAACTTTGAAACGCATGAACTCTTTGATAACATCTTCGCTACTCGCCATAGATCCTTTCTCC
TCTTTCAGATCCGTGCTCAGTATCTCTATCACTGATAGGGATGTCAATCTCTATCACTGATAGGGAGAAG
ACCTGTTTTAGAGCTAGAAATAGCAAGTTAAAATAAGGCTAGTCCGTTATCAACTTGAAAAAGTGGCACC
GAGTCGGTGCTTTTTTGGCTCGAGTGGCTCCGGTGCCCGTCAGTGGGCAGAGCGCACATCGCCCACAGTC
CCCGAGAAGTTGGGGGGAGGGGTCGGCAATTGAACCGGTGCCTAGAGAAGGTGGCGCGGGGTAAACTGGG
AAAGTGATGTCGTGTACTGGCTCCGCCTTTTTCCCGAGGGTGGGGGAGAACCGTATATAAGTGCAGTAGT
CGCCGTGAACGTTCTTTTTCGCAACGGGTTTGCCGCCAGAACACAGGTGTCGTGACGCGGGATCCGCCAC
CATGAGCGAGCTGATTAAGGAGAACATGCACATGAAGCTGTACATGGAGGGCACCGTGGACAACCATCAC
TTCAAGTGCACATCCGAGGGCGAAGGCAAGCCCTACGAGGGCACCCAGACCATGAGAATCAAGGTGGTCG
AGGGCGGCCCTCTCCCCTTCGCCTTCGACATCCTGGCTACTAGCTTCCTCTACGGCAGCAAGACCTTCAT
CAACCACACCCAGGGCATCCCCGACTTCTTCAAGCAGTCCTTCCCTGAGGGCTTCACATGGGAGAGAGTC
ACCACATACGAAGATGGGGGCGTGCTGACCGCTACCCAGGACACCAGCCTCCAGGACGGCTGCCTCATCT
ACAACGTCAAGATCAGAGGGGTGAACTTCACATCCAACGGCCCTGTGATGCAGAAGAAAACACTCGGCTG
GGAGGCCTTCACCGAGACGCTGTACCCCGCTGACGGCGGCCTGGAAGGCAGAAACGACATGGCCCTGAAG
CTCGTGGGCGGGAGCCATCTGATCGCAAACATCAAGACCACATATAGATCCAAGAAACCCGCTAAGAACC
TCAAGATGCCTGGCGTCTACTATGTGGACTACAGACTGGAAAGAATCAAGGAGGCCAACAACGAGACCTA
CGTCGAGCAGCACGAGGTGGCAGTGGCCAGATACTGCGACCTCCCTAGCAAACTGGGGCACAAGCTTAAT
TAAGATCTACATGTCCTAGAGCTCGCTGATCAGCCTCGACTGTGCCTTCTAGTTGCCAGCCATCTGTTGT
TTGCCCCTCCCCCGTGCCTTCCTTGACCCTGGAAGGTGCCACTCCCACTGTCCTTTCCTAATAAAATGAG
GAAATTGCATCGCATTGTCTGAGTAGGTGTCATTCTATTCTGGGGGGTGGGGTGGGGCAGGACAGCAAGG
GGGAGGATTGGGAAGAGAATAGCAGGCATGCTGGGGAGCGGCCGCTGAGCAAAAGGCCAGCAAAAGGCCA
GGAACCGTAAAAAGGCCGCGTTGCTGGCGTTTTTCCATAGGCTCCGCCCCCCTGACGAGCATCACAAAAA
TCGACGCTCAAGTCAGAGGTGGCGAAACCCGACAGGACTATAAAGATACCAGGCGTTTCCCCCTGGAAGC
TCCCTCGTGCGCTCTCCTGTTCCGACCCTGCCGCTTACCGGATACCTGTCCGCCTTTCTCCCTTCGGGAA
GCGTGGCGCTTTCTCATAGCTCACGCTGTAGGTATCTCAGTTCGGTGTAGGTCGTTCGCTCCAAGCTGGG
CTGTGTGCACGAACCCCCCGTTCAGCCCGACCGCTGCGCCTTATCCGGTAACTATCGTCTTGAGTCCAAC
CCGGTAAGACACGACTTATCGCCACTGGCAGCAGCCACTGGTAACAGGATTAGCAGAGCGAGGTATGTAG
GCGGTGCTACAGAGTTCTTGAAGTGGTGGCCTAACTACGGCTACACTAGAAGAACAGTATTTGGTATCTG
CGCTCTGCTGAAGCCAGTTACCTTCGGAAAAAGAGTTGGTAGCTCTTGATCCGGCAAACAAACCACCGCT
GGTAGCGGTGGTTTTTTTGTTTGCAAGCAGCAGATTACGCGCAGAAAAAAAGGATCTCAAGAAGATCCTT
TGATCTTTTCTACGGGGTCTGACGCTCAGTGGAACGAAAACTCACGTTAAGGGATTTTGGTCATGAGATT
ATCAAAAAGGATCTTCACCTAGATCCTTTTAAATTAAAAATGAAGTTTTAAATCAATCTAAAGTATATAT
GAGTAAACTTGGTCTGACAGTTACCAATGCTTAATCAGTGAGGCACCTATCTCAGCGATCTGTCTATTTC
GTTCATCCATAGTTGCCTGACTCCCCGTCGTGTAGATAACTACGATACGGGAGGGCTTACCATCTGGCCC
CAGTGCTGCAATGATACCGCGAGACCCACGCTCACCGGCTCCAGATTTATCAGCAATAAACCAGCCAGCC
GGAAGGGCCGAGCGCAGAAGTGGTCCTGCAACTTTATCCGCCTCCATCCAGTCTATTAATTGTTGCCGGG
AAGCTAGAGTAAGTAGTTCGCCAGTTAATAGTTTGCGCAACGTTGTTGCCATTGCTACAGGCATCGTGGT
GTCACGCTCGTCGTTTGGTATGGCTTCATTCAGCTCCGGTTCCCAACGATCAAGGCGAGTTACATGATCC
CCCATGTTGTGCAAAAAAGCGGTTAGCTCCTTCGGTCCTCCGATCGTTGTCAGAAGTAAGTTGGCCGCAG
TGTTATCACTCATGGTTATGGCAGCACTGCATAATTCTCTTACTGTCATGCCATCCGTAAGATGCTTTTC
TGTGACTGGTGAGTACTCAACCAAGTCATTCTGAGAATAGTGTATGCGGCGACCGAGTTGCTCTTGCCCG
GCGTCAATACGGGATAATACCGCGCCACATAGCAGAACTTTAAAAGTGCTCATCATTGGAAAACGTTCTT
CGGGGCGAAAACTCTCAAGGATCTTACCGCTGTTGAGATCCAGTTCGATGTAACCCACTCGTGCACCCAA
CTGATCTTCAGCATCTTTTACTTTCACCAGCGTTTCTGGGTGAGCAAAAACAGGAAGGCAAAATGCCGCA
AAAAAGGGAATAAGGGCGACACGGAAATGTTGAATACTCATACTCTTCCTTTTTCAATATTATTGAAGCA
TTTATCAGGGTTATTGTCTCATGAGCGGATACATATTTGAATGTATTTAGAAAAATAAACAAATAGGGGT
TCCGCGCA
Features (pLannotate 1.2.2; 11 found; start..end, strand, type, name):
     53..293     +  promoter       U6 promoter: RNA polymerase III promoter for human U6 snRNA
    312..343     -  terminator     tonB terminator: bidirectional E. coli tonB-P14 transcription terminator
    363..1037    -  CDS            mRFP1: mRFP1 is a basic (constitutively fluorescent) red fluorescent protein published in 2002, derived from Discosoma sp.. It is reported to be a somewhat slowly-maturing monomer with low acid sensitivity.
   1063..1116    -  promoter       PLtetO-1 promoter (fragment): modified phage lambda PL promoter with tet operator sites (Lutz and Bujard, 1997)
   1125..1200    +  misc_RNA       gRNA scaffold: guide RNA scaffold for the Streptococcus pyogenes CRISPR/Cas9 system
   1235..1446    +  promoter       EF-1α core promoter: core promoter for human elongation factor EF-1α
   1472..2170    +  CDS            TagBFP: TagBFP is a basic (constitutively fluorescent) blue fluorescent protein published in 2008, derived from Entacmaea quadricolor. It is reported to be a very rapidly-maturing monomer with very low acid sensitivity.
   2210..2321    +  polyA_signal   bGH poly(A) signal: bovine growth hormone polyadenylation signal
   2482..3070    -  rep_origin     ori: high-copy-number ColE1/pMB1/pBR322/pUC origin of replication
   3241..4101    -  CDS            AmpR: β-lactamase; bla; confers resistance to ampicillin, carbenicillin, and related antibiotics
   4102..4206    -  promoter       AmpR promoter: bla
