[The description below was written by a language model from this plasmid's Addgene catalogue record and pLannotate feature annotations shown in this document.]
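Description:
pAT9679-sgRNA-BFP is a small (about 4.2 kb) pUC19-based sgRNA cloning plasmid for Streptococcus pyogenes Cas9-type CRISPR experiments in mammalian cells. It is maintained in E. coli at high copy through the ColE1/pUC origin and selected with ampicillin via the β-lactamase gene and its native promoter.

The guide expression unit consists of the human U6 RNA polymerase III promoter and, downstream, the SpCas9 gRNA scaffold. Between these two elements sits an exchangeable stuffer cassette in reverse orientation: an mRFP1 coding sequence driven by a fragment of the bacterial PLtetO-1 promoter and ended by the tonB terminator. According to the record, target spacers are cloned between the flanking BbsI/BpiI sites. Because this cassette is a bacterial expression unit, it presumably gives red colonies from uncut parental plasmid, so that loss of red fluorescence would mark clones in which a spacer has replaced it; the record does not spell out this screening use. Once a spacer is inserted, U6 transcribes it as a continuous sgRNA fused to the scaffold.

A separate mammalian reporter cassette places TagBFP under the EF-1α core promoter with a bovine growth hormone polyadenylation signal, so that transfected cells receiving the sgRNA plasmid can be identified or gated by blue fluorescence. No Cas9 or base editor is encoded, so the nuclease or editor must be supplied from another construct. The plasmid was deposited with a study comparing the mismatch tolerance of adenine and cytosine base editors built on increased-fidelity variants.
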