Addgene plasmid #162988: pAT9679-sgRNA-BFP
Purpose: sgRNA cloning plasmid
Depositing lab: Ervin Welker. Depositing organization: HUN-REN Research Centre for Natural Sciences. Publication: BEAR reveals that increased fidelity variants can successfully reduce the mismatch tolerance of adenine but not cytosine base editors. Talas A, Simon DA, Kulcsar PI, Varga E, Krausz SL, Welker E. Nat Commun. 2021 Nov 3;12(1):6353. doi: 10.1038/s41467-021-26461-y. PubMed 34732717.
Backbone
  Vector backbone: pUC19
  Vector type: Mammalian Expression, Bacterial Expression, CRISPR
Growth in bacteria
  Bacterial resistance: Ampicillin, 100 μg/mL
  Growth temperature: 37°C
  Growth strain: NEB Stable
  Copy number: High Copy
Gene/Insert
  Gene/Insert name: exchangeable cassette (alt name: mRFP)
  gRNA/shRNA sequence: gRNA cloning site between BbsI sites
  Species: Synthetic
  Promoter: U6
  Cloning method: Gibson Cloning
  Sequencing primers: 5′ TATAAGTGCAGTAGTCGCCG
Terms and licenses: Academic/Nonprofit Terms; Industry Terms: Not Available to Industry
Depositor comments: sgRNA targets can be cloned between BpiI sites
How to cite: pAT9679-sgRNA-BFP was a gift from Ervin Welker (Addgene plasmid # 162988 ; http://n2t.net/addgene:162988 ; RRID:Addgene_162988)
